Addgene plasmid #202560: pAllet
Purpose: (Empty Backbone) E. coli cloning vector with large MCS (50+ unique restriction sites)
Depositing lab: J. Brian Robertson. Depositing organization: Middle Tennessee State University. Publication: BLINCAR: a reusable bioluminescent and Cas9-based genetic toolset for repeatedly modifying wild-type Scheffersomyces stipitis. Reichard WD, Smith SE, Robertson JB. mSphere. 2023 Aug 24;8(4):e0022423. doi: 10.1128/msphere.00224-23. Epub 2023 Jun 22. PubMed 37345937.
Backbone
  Vector backbone: pUC57-mini
  Backbone manufacturer: GenScript
  Backbone size (bp): 1835
  Modifications to backbone: Addition of a synthetic large multiple cloning site
  Vector type: Bacterial Expression
Growth in bacteria
  Bacterial resistance: Ampicillin, 100 μg/mL
  Growth temperature: 37°C
  Growth strain: DH5alpha
  Copy number: High Copy
Gene/Insert
  Cloning method: Restriction Enzyme
Terms and licenses: Academic/Nonprofit Terms; Industry Terms: Not Available to Industry
How to cite: pAllet was a gift from J. Brian Robertson (Addgene plasmid # 202560 ; http://n2t.net/addgene:202560 ; RRID:Addgene_202560)
