[The description below was written by a language model from this plasmid's Addgene catalogue record and pLannotate feature annotations shown in this document.]
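Description:
pAllet is a small, empty E. coli cloning vector built on the pUC57-mini backbone, a minimal pUC-type plasmid, into which a synthetic, unusually large multiple cloning site has been added. According to the record this polylinker offers more than 50 unique restriction sites, and restriction enzyme cloning is the intended way to insert DNA. The sequenced plasmid is about 2.2 kb, compared with a listed backbone size of roughly 1.8 kb, so the added cloning region accounts for only a few hundred base pairs.

The annotated feature table shows just three elements, all on the same strand: a high-copy ColE1/pMB1/pUC-type origin of replication, the AmpR (bla) coding sequence for β-lactamase, and its native AmpR promoter. These provide high-copy maintenance and ampicillin selection in standard laboratory strains. The multiple cloning site itself is not called out as a feature and presumably lies in the unannotated stretch outside the origin and resistance cassette. Although it is catalogued as a bacterial expression vector, no promoter, terminator, tag, reporter or lacZα screening element for an inserted gene is annotated, so the plasmid is best regarded as a plain propagation and assembly backbone rather than an expression system.

With so many unique sites in a compact plasmid, pAllet is suited to stepwise assembly of multi-part constructs and to subcloning fragments that need uncommon enzyme combinations. It was deposited alongside work describing a bioluminescent, Cas9-based toolset for repeated genetic modification of the yeast Scheffersomyces stipitis, although the record does not state exactly what role the plasmid played in that work.
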