Features (pLannotate 1.2.2; 3 found; start..end, strand, type, name):
    461..1049    -  rep_origin     ori: high-copy-number ColE1/pMB1/pBR322/pUC origin of replication
   1220..2080    -  CDS            AmpR: β-lactamase; bla; confers resistance to ampicillin, carbenicillin, and related antibiotics
   2081..2185    -  promoter       AmpR promoter: bla
>Addgene plasmid #202560 | pAllet | addgene full sequence | sequence record 413711 | Addgene NGS Result
CCAATGATACCGGTGCGATCGTGGGCCCTAGTACTTCCCTCGAGGAACGTTGTGCCCGGGAGATATCCTT
TGTACAATCATGAAGCGGCCGCCTGCGCAAGTCGACCATGCATTAGATCTTGCATGCCTCTAGAACCTAG
GTGGCGCCACAGCTGTGGATCCCGTGCACCAAGCTTGTTATAAAGGCGCGCCTCAATTGGACTAGTTTTA
GGCCTTTGGACGTCCTGATCAAGGTACCACCATGGACTTAAGGTGGCCAACTCATATGGCGTACGAGAAT
TCAGTTAACTCCTGCAGGAATCGATTGGCCGGCCTCACGTGGACGCGTTATTAATCGTTTAAACCTACGT
AACCGCGGCTTAATTAAAGCTAGCCAGCGCTTGAGCTCCATCGGAAAGAACATGTGAGCAAAAGGCCAGC
AAAAGGCCAGGAACCGTAAAAAGGCCGCGTTGCTGGCGTTTTTCCATAGGCTCCGCCCCCCTGACGAGCA
TCACAAAAATCGACGCTCAAGTCAGAGGTGGCGAAACCCGACAGGACTATAAAGATACCAGGCGTTTCCC
CCTGGAAGCTCCCTCGTGCGCTCTCCTGTTCCGACCCTGCCGCTTACCGGATACCTGTCCGCCTTTCTCC
CTTCGGGAAGCGTGGCGCTTTCTCATAGCTCACGCTGTAGGTATCTCAGTTCGGTGTAGGTCGTTCGCTC
CAAGCTGGGCTGTGTGCACGAACCCCCCGTTCAGCCCGACCGCTGCGCCTTATCCGGTAACTATCGTCTT
GAGTCCAACCCGGTAAGACACGACTTATCGCCACTGGCAGCAGCCACTGGTAACAGGATTAGCAGAGCGA
GGTATGTAGGCGGTGCTACAGAGTTCTTGAAGTGGTGGCCTAACTACGGCTACACTAGAAGAACAGTATT
TGGTATCTGCGCTCTGCTGAAGCCAGTTACCTTCGGAAAAAGAGTTGGTAGCTCTTGATCCGGCAAACAA
ACCACCGCTGGTAGCGGTGGTTTTTTTGTTTGCAAGCAGCAGATTACGCGCAGAAAAAAAGGATCTCAAG
AAGATCCTTTGATCTTTTCTACGGGGTCTGACGCTCAGTGGAACGAAAACTCACGTTAAGGGATTTTGGT
CATGAGATTATCAAAAAGGATCTTCACCTAGATCCTTTTAAATTAAAAATGAAGTTTTAAATCAATCTAA
AGTATATATGAGTAAACTTGGTCTGACAGTTACCAATGCTTAATCAGTGAGGCACCTATCTCAGCGATCT
GTCTATTTCGTTCATCCATAGTTGCCTGACTCCCCGTCGTGTAGATAACTACGATACGGGAGGGCTTACC
ATCTGGCCCCAGTGCTGCAATGATACCGCGAGACCCACGCTCACCGGCTCCAGATTTATCAGCAATAAAC
CAGCCAGCCGGAAGGGCCGAGCGCAGAAGTGGTCCTGCAACTTTATCCGCCTCCATCCAGTCTATTAATT
GTTGCCGGGAAGCTAGAGTAAGTAGTTCGCCAGTTAATAGTTTGCGCAACGTTGTTGCCATTGCTACAGG
CATCGTGGTGTCACGCTCGTCGTTTGGTATGGCTTCATTCAGCTCCGGTTCCCAACGATCAAGGCGAGTT
ACATGATCCCCCATGTTGTGCAAAAAAGCGGTTAGCTCCTTCGGTCCTCCGATCGTTGTCAGAAGTAAGT
TGGCCGCAGTGTTATCACTCATGGTTATGGCAGCACTGCATAATTCTCTTACTGTCATGCCATCCGTAAG
ATGCTTTTCTGTGACTGGTGAGTACTCAACCAAGTCATTCTGAGAATAGTGTATGCGGCGACCGAGTTGC
TCTTGCCCGGCGTCAATACGGGATAATACCGCGCCACATAGCAGAACTTTAAAAGTGCTCATCATTGGAA
AACGTTCTTCGGGGCGAAAACTCTCAAGGATCTTACCGCTGTTGAGATCCAGTTCGATGTAACCCACTCG
TGCACCCAACTGATCTTCAGCATCTTTTACTTTCACCAGCGTTTCTGGGTGAGCAAAAACAGGAAGGCAA
AATGCCGCAAAAAAGGGAATAAGGGCGACACGGAAATGTTGAATACTCATACTCTTCCTTTTTCAATATT
ATTGAAGCATTTATCAGGGTTATTGTCTCATGAGCGGATACATATTTGAATGTATTTAGAAAAATAAACA
AATAGGGGTTCCGCGCACATTTCCCCGAAAAGTGCCACCTGACGTC
